Addgene plasmid #176289: pLX304-DCK*-GW-IRES-GFP
Purpose: Gateway vector for use in generating DCK*-POI fusion reporter
Depositing lab: William Kaelin. Depositing organization: Dana-Farber Cancer Institute. Publication: Targeting oncoproteins with a positive selection assay for protein degraders. Koduri V, Duplaquet L, Lampson BL, Wang AC, Sabet AH, Ishoey M, Paulk J, Teng M, Harris IS, Endress JE, Liu X, Dasilva E, Paulo JA, Briggs KJ, Doench JG, Ott CJ, Zhang T, Donovan KA, Fischer ES, Gygi SP, Gray NS, Bradner J, Medin JA, Buhrlage SJ, Oser MG, Kaelin WG Jr. Sci Adv. 2021 Feb 5;7(6). pii: 7/6/eabd6263. doi: 10.1126/sciadv.abd6263. Print 2021 Feb. PubMed 33547076.
Backbone
  Vector backbone: pLX304
  Backbone manufacturer: None
  Backbone size w/o insert (bp): 11000
  Total vector size (bp): 12000
  Modifications to backbone: an IRES-GFP cassette was sub cloned into the NheI-AgeI site. To maintain frame between the DCK* suicide gene, and the gene of interest cloned into the Gateway cassette, please make sure to be in-frame with the TACAAAAAA in the attR1 site, and the TACAAAAAA in the attR2 site.
  Vector type: Mammalian Expression, Lentiviral
  Selectable markers: Blasticidin
Growth in bacteria
  Bacterial resistance: Chloramphenicol and Ampicillin, 25 & 100 μg/mL
  Growth temperature: 30°C
  Growth strain: ccdB Survival
  Growth instructions: Longer growth may be needed
  Copy number: High Copy
Gene/Insert
  Gene/Insert name: Mutant Deoxycytidine Kinase (DCK*, S74E R104M D133A)
  Species: H. sapiens (human)
  Insert size (bp): 778
  Mutation: S74E R104M D133A
  GenBank ID: NM_000788.3
  Entrez Gene: DCK
  Tag / fusion protein: V5 (C terminal on backbone)
Resource information
  A portion of this plasmid was derived from a plasmid made by: Mutant deoxycytidine kinase was the kind gift of the Medin Lab
Terms and licenses: Academic/Nonprofit Terms; Industry Terms: Not Available to Industry
How to cite: pLX304-DCK*-GW-IRES-GFP was a gift from William Kaelin (Addgene plasmid # 176289 ; http://n2t.net/addgene:176289 ; RRID:Addgene_176289)
