[The description below was written by a language model from this plasmid's Addgene catalogue record and pLannotate feature annotations shown in this document.]
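Description:
pLX304-DCK*-GW-IRES-GFP is a third-generation-style, self-inactivating HIV-1 lentiviral Gateway destination vector built on the pLX304 backbone, intended for expression in mammalian cells. In bacteria it replicates from a high-copy ColE1/pUC origin (an f1 ori is also present) and carries ampicillin resistance on the backbone plus chloramphenicol resistance within the Gateway cassette. Because that cassette also encodes the CcdB toxin, the unrecombined plasmid must be maintained in a ccdB-tolerant strain. The viral portion comprises an RSV promoter-driven truncated 5' LTR, the Ψ packaging signal with a gag fragment, RRE, cPPT/CTS, WPRE and a ΔU3 3' LTR. An hPGK promoter driving blasticidin S deaminase allows selection of transduced cells.

The payload is driven by the CMV enhancer/promoter. It begins with a human deoxycytidine kinase variant (DCK*, carrying S74E, R104M and D133A), followed by the attR1–CmR–ccdB–attR2 cassette, a backbone-encoded C-terminal V5 tag, and then an EMCV IRES-EGFP cassette that the depositor subcloned into the backbone. An LR reaction replaces the cassette with a protein of interest (POI), producing a DCK*-POI-V5 fusion provided the reading frame is kept through both att sites, as the record stresses. EGFP is translated separately from the same transcript and can mark expressing cells.

The record describes DCK* as a suicide gene and the vector as a means of generating DCK*-POI fusion reporters. The associated publication concerns a positive selection assay for protein degraders, which suggests that cells survive when the fusion is degraded. The record does not specify the drug used for selection.
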