Features (pLannotate 1.2.2; 38 found; start..end, strand, type, name):
     65..368     +  enhancer       CMV enhancer: human cytomegalovirus immediate early enhancer
    369..572     +  promoter       CMV promoter: human cytomegalovirus (CMV) immediate early promoter
    610..1389    +  CDS            DCK: DCK_HUMAN - Experimental evidence at protein level: Swiss-Prot protein existence level 1. Phosphorylates the deoxyribonucleosides deoxycytidine, deoxyguanosine and deoxyadenosine (PubMed:1996353, PubMed:12808445, PubMed:18377927, PubMed:19159229, PubMed:20614893). Has broad substrate specificity, and does not display selectivity based on the chirality of the substrate. It is also an essential enzyme for the phosphorylation of numerous nucleoside analogs widely employed as antiviral and chemotherapeutic agents (PubMed:12808445). From Homo sapiens (Human).
   1474..1598    +  protein_bind   attR1: mutant version of attR; recombination site for the Gateway® LR reaction LR Clonase™
   1623..1653    +  promoter       lac UV5 promoter: E. coli lac promoter with an "up" mutation
   1677..1706    +  promoter       cat promoter (fragment): promoter of the E. coli cat gene encoding chloramphenicol acetyltransferase
   1707..2366    +  CDS            CmR: chloramphenicol acetyltransferase; cat; confers resistance to chloramphenicol
   2545..2703    +  CDS            ccdA (fragment): CCDA_ECO57 - Also known as H, letA. Experimental evidence at protein level: Swiss-Prot protein existence level 1. Antitoxin component of a type II toxin-antitoxin (TA) system which inhibits the post-segregational killing (PSK) of plasmid-free cells, also referred to as a plasmid addiction system. Binds to and blocks the activity of CcdB; will also remove bound CcdB protein from the CcdB-GyrA complex by forming a CcdA-CcdB complex, a process termed rejuvenation. Functions as a transcriptional corepressor for the ccdAB operon, repression also requires CcdB (By similarity). From Escherichia coli
   2708..3010    +  CDS            ccdB: CCDB_ECOLI - Also known as G, letB, letD. Experimental evidence at protein level: Swiss-Prot protein existence level 1. Toxic component of a type II toxin-antitoxin (TA) system, functioning in plasmid maintainence. Responsible for the post- segregational killing (PSK) of plasmid-free cells, also referred to as a plasmid addiction system. Half-life of over 2 hours. Cell killing by CcdB is accompanied by filamentation, defects in chromosome and plasmid segregation, defects in cell division, formation of anucleate cells, decreased DNA synthesis and plasmid loss. Interferes with the activity of DN
   3054..3178    -  protein_bind   attR2: mutant version of attR; recombination site for the Gateway® LR reaction LR Clonase™
   3180..3221    +  CDS            V5 tag: epitope tag from simian virus 5
   3373..3835    +  misc_feature   IRES: internal ribosome entry site (IRES) of the encephalomyocarditis virus (EMCV)
   3849..4568    +  CDS            EGFP: the original enhanced GFP (Yang et al., 1996) mammalian codon-optimized
   4591..5179    +  misc_feature   WPRE: woodchuck hepatitis virus posttranscriptional regulatory element
   5230..5249    +  misc_feature   cPPT/CTS (fragment): central polypurine tract and central termination sequence of HIV-1
   5251..5484    +  LTR            3' LTR (ΔU3): self-inactivating 3' long terminal repeat (LTR) from HIV-1
   5562..5683    +  polyA_signal   SV40 poly(A) signal: SV40 polyadenylation signal
   5723..5858    +  rep_origin     SV40 ori: SV40 origin of replication
   5879..5897    -  promoter       T7 promoter: promoter for bacteriophage T7 RNA polymerase
   5905..6060    +  CDS            lacZα (fragment): LacZα fragment of β-galactosidase; lacZ fragment
   6065..6493    +  rep_origin     f1 ori (sequence partly withheld): f1 bacteriophage origin of replication; arrow indicates direction of (+) strand synthesis
   6546..6650    +  promoter       AmpR promoter: bla
   6651..7511    +  CDS            AmpR: β-lactamase; bla; confers resistance to ampicillin, carbenicillin, and related antibiotics
   7682..8270    +  rep_origin     ori: high-copy-number ColE1/pMB1/pBR322/pUC origin of replication
   8453..8545    +  CDS            lacI (fragment): lac repressor; lacI; The lac repressor binds to the lac operator to inhibit transcription in E. coli. This inhibition can be relieved by adding lactose or isopropyl-β-D-thiogalactopyranoside (IPTG).
   8558..8579    +  protein_bind   CAP binding site: CAP binding activates transcription in the presence of cAMP. E. coli catabolite activator protein
   8594..8624    +  promoter       lac promoter: promoter for the E. coli lac operon
   8628..8650    +  protein_bind   lac operator (fragment): The lac repressor binds to the lac operator to inhibit transcription in E. coli. This inhibition can be relieved by adding lactose or isopropyl-β-D-thiogalactopyranoside (IPTG). lac repressor encoded by lacI
   8693..8711    +  promoter       T3 promoter: promoter for bacteriophage T3 RNA polymerase
   8739..8965    +  promoter       RSV promoter: Rous sarcoma virus enhancer/promoter
   8966..9146    +  LTR            5' LTR (truncated): truncated 5' long terminal repeat (LTR) from HIV-1
   9193..9318    +  misc_feature   HIV-1 Ψ: packaging signal of human immunodeficiency virus type 1
   9302..9665    +  CDS            HIV-1 gag (fragment): gag protein from human immunodeficiency virus 1; gag
   9811..10044   +  misc_feature   RRE: The Rev response element (RRE) of HIV-1 allows for Rev-dependent mRNA export from the nucleus to the cytoplasm.
  10421..10447   +  CDS            Rev (fragment): human immunodeficiency virus 1 (HIV-1) Rev protein; rev; enhances nuclear export of unspliced and incompletely spliced viral mRNAs
  10448..10948   +  promoter       hPGK promoter: human phosphoglycerate kinase 1 promoter
  10960..11355   +  CDS            BSD: blasticidin S deaminase; Aspergillus terreus BSD; confers resistance to blasticidin
  11415..11532   +  misc_feature   cPPT/CTS: central polypurine tract and central termination sequence of HIV-1
>Addgene plasmid #176289 | pLX304-DCK*-GW-IRES-GFP | addgene full sequence | sequence record 388343 | Addgene NGS Result
CCCGGGGTTATTAATAGTAATCAATTACGGGGTCATTAGTTCATAGCCCATATATGGAGTTCCGCGTTAC
ATAACTTACGGTAAATGGCCCGCCTGGCTGACCGCCCAACGACCCCCGCCCATTGACGTCAATAATGACG
TATGTTCCCATAGTAACGCCAATAGGGACTTTCCATTGACGTCAATGGGTGGAGTATTTACGGTAAACTG
CCCACTTGGCAGTACATCAAGTGTATCATATGCCAAGTACGCCCCCTATTGACGTCAATGACGGTAAATG
GCCCGCCTGGCATTATGCCCAGTACATGACCTTATGGGACTTTCCTACTTGGCAGTACATCTACGTATTA
GTCATCGCTATTACCATGGTGATGCGGTTTTGGCAGTACATCAATGGGCGTGGATAGCGGTTTGACTCAC
GGGGATTTCCAAGTCTCCACCCCATTGACGTCAATGGGAGTTTGTTTTGGCACCAAAATCAACGGGACTT
TCCAAAATGTCGTAACAACTCCGCCCCATTGACGCAAATGGGCGGTAGGCGTGTACGGTGGGAGGTCTAT
ATAAGCAGAGCTCTCTGGCTAAGCCACCATGGTTCCGCGTGGCTCTCATATGGCCACCCCGCCCAAGAGA
AGCTGCCCATCTTTCTCAGCCAGCTCTGAGGGGACCCGCATCAAGAAAATCTCCATCGAAGGGAACATCG
CTGCAGGGAAGTCAACATTTGTGAATATCCTTAAACAATTGTGTGAAGATTGGGAAGTGGTTCCTGAACC
TGTTGCCAGATGGTGCAATGTTCAAAGTACTCAAGATGAATTTGAGGAACTTACAATGGAGCAGAAAAAT
GGTGGGAATGTTCTTCAGATGATGTATGAGAAACCTGAACGATGGTCTTTTACCTTCCAAACCTACGCCT
GTCTCAGTATGATAAGAGCTCAGCTTGCCTCTCTGAATGGCAAGCTCAAAGATGCAGAGAAACCTGTATT
ATTTTTTGAACGATCTGTGTATAGTGCGAGGTATATTTTTGCATCTAATTTGTATGAATCTGAATGCATG
AATGAGACAGAGTGGACAATTTATCAAGACTGGCATGACTGGATGAATAACCAATTTGGCCAAAGCCTTG
AATTGGATGGAATCATTTATCTTCAAGCCACTCCAGAGACATGCTTACATAGAATATATTTACGGGGAAG
AAATGAAGAGCAAGGCATTCCTCTTGAATATTTAGAGAAGCTTCATTATAAACATGAAAGCTGGCTCCTG
CATAGGACACTGAAAACCAACTTCGATTATCTTCAAGAGGTGCCTATCTTAACACTGGATGTTAATGAAG
ACTTTAAAGACAAATATGAAAGTCTGGTTGAAAAGGTCAAAGAGTTTTTGAGTACTTTGGGAGGGGGTAG
CGGCGGAGGTTCAGGAGGCGGAAGTGGTGGTGGCTCCGGAGGCGGTAGTGGCGGAGGTTCACTGTCGGGA
TCAACAAGTTTGTACAAAAAAGCTGAACGAGAAACGTAAAATGATATAAATATCAATATATTAAATTAGA
TTTTGCATAAAAAACAGACTACATAATACTGTAAAACACAACATATCCAGTCACTATGGCGGCCGCATTA
GGCACCCCAGGCTTTACACTTTATGCTTCCGGCTCGTATAATGTGTGGATTTTGAGTTAGGATCCGTCGA
GATTTTCAGGAGCTAAGGAAGCTAAAATGGAGAAAAAAATCACTGGATATACCACCGTTGATATATCCCA
ATGGCATCGTAAAGAACATTTTGAGGCATTTCAGTCAGTTGCTCAATGTACCTATAACCAGACCGTTCAG
CTGGATATTACGGCCTTTTTAAAGACCGTAAAGAAAAATAAGCACAAGTTTTATCCGGCCTTTATTCACA
TTCTTGCCCGCCTGATGAATGCTCATCCGGAATTCCGTATGGCAATGAAAGACGGTGAGCTGGTGATATG
GGATAGTGTTCACCCTTGTTACACCGTTTTCCATGAGCAAACTGAAACGTTTTCATCGCTCTGGAGTGAA
TACCACGACGATTTCCGGCAGTTTCTACACATATATTCGCAAGATGTGGCGTGTTACGGTGAAAACCTGG
CCTATTTCCCTAAAGGGTTTATTGAGAATATGTTTTTCGTCTCAGCCAATCCCTGGGTGAGTTTCACCAG
TTTTGATTTAAACGTGGCCAATATGGACAACTTCTTCGCCCCCGTTTTCACCATGGGCAAATATTATACG
CAAGGCGACAAGGTGCTGATGCCGCTGGCGATTCAGGTTCATCATGCCGTTTGTGATGGCTTCCATGTCG
GCAGAATGCTTAATGAATTACAACAGTACTGCGATGAGTGGCAGGGCGGGGCGTAAAGATCTGGATCCGG
CTTACTAAAAGCCAGATAACAGTATGCGTATTTGCGCGCTGATTTTTGCGGTATAAGAATATATACTGAT
ATGTATACCCGAAGTATGTCAAAAAGAGGTATGCTATGAAGCAGCGTATTACAGTGACAGTTGACAGCGA
CAGCTATCAGTTGCTCAAGGCATATATGATGTCAATATCTCCGGTCTGGTAAGCACAACCATGCAGAATG
AAGCCCGTCGTCTGCGTGCCGAACGCTGGAAAGCGGAAAATCAGGAAGGGATGGCTGAGGTCGCCCGGTT
TATTGAAATGAACGGCTCTTTTGCTGACGAGAACAGGGGCTGGTGAAATGCAGTTTAAGGTTTACACCTA
TAAAAGAGAGAGCCGTTATCGTCTGTTTGTGGATGTACAGAGTGATATTATTGACACGCCCGGGCGACGG
ATGGTGATCCCCCTGGCCAGTGCACGTCTGCTGTCAGATAAAGTCTCCCGTGAACTTTACCCGGTGGTGC
ATATCGGGGATGAAAGCTGGCGCATGATGACCACCGATATGGCCAGTGTGCCGGTCTCCGTTATCGGGGA
AGAAGTGGCTGATCTCAGCCACCGCGAAAATGACATCAAAAACGCCATTAACCTGATGTTCTGGGGAATA
TAAATGTCAGGCTCCCTTATACACAGCCAGTCTGCAGGTCGACCATAGTGACTGGATATGTTGTGTTTTA
CAGTATTATGTAGTCTGTTTTTTATGCAAAATCTAATTTAATATATTGATATTTATATCATTTTACGTTT
CTCGTTCAGCTTTCTTGTACAAAGTGGTTGGTAAGCCTATCCCTAACCCTCTCCTCGGTCTCGATTCTAC
GTAGTAATGAGCTAGCCGCTACGTAAATTCCGCCCCCCCCCCCCCTCTCCCTCCCCCCCCCCTAACGTTA
CTGGCCGAAGCCGCTTGGAATAAGGCCGGTGTGCGTTTGTCTATATGTTATTTTCCACCATATTGCCGTC
TTTTGGCAATGTGAGGGCCCGGAAACCTGGCCCTGTCTTCTTGACGAGCATTCCTAGGGGTCTTTCCCCT
CTCGCCAAAGGAATGCAAGGTCTGTTGAATGTCGTGAAGGAAGCAGTTCCTCTGGAAGCTTCTTGAAGAC
AAACAACGTCTGTAGCGACCCTTTGCAGGCAGCGGAACCCCCCACCTGGCGACAGGTGCCTCTGCGGCCA
AAAGCCACGTGTATAAGATACACCTGCAAAGGCGGCACAACCCCAGTGCCACGTTGTGAGTTGGATAGTT
GTGGAAAGAGTCAAATGGCTCTCCTCAAGCGTATTCAACAAGGGGCTGAAGGATGCCCAGAAGGTACCCC
ATTGTATGGGATCTGATCTGGGGCCTCGGTGCACATGCTTTACATGTGTTTAGTCGAGGTTAAAAAAACG
TCTAGGCCCCCCGAACCACGGGGACGTGGTTTTCCTTTGAAAAACACGATGATAATATGGCCACAACCAT
GGTGAGCAAGGGCGAGGAGCTGTTCACCGGGGTGGTGCCCATCCTGGTCGAGCTGGACGGCGACGTAAAC
GGCCACAAGTTCAGCGTGTCCGGCGAGGGCGAGGGCGATGCCACCTACGGCAAGCTGACCCTGAAGTTCA
TCTGCACCACCGGCAAGCTGCCCGTGCCCTGGCCCACCCTCGTGACCACCCTGACCTACGGCGTGCAGTG
CTTCAGCCGCTACCCCGACCACATGAAGCAGCACGACTTCTTCAAGTCCGCCATGCCCGAAGGCTACGTC
CAGGAGCGCACCATCTTCTTCAAGGACGACGGCAACTACAAGACCCGCGCCGAGGTGAAGTTCGAGGGCG
ACACCCTGGTGAACCGCATCGAGCTGAAGGGCATCGACTTCAAGGAGGACGGCAACATCCTGGGGCACAA
GCTGGAGTACAACTACAACAGCCACAACGTCTATATCATGGCCGACAAGCAGAAGAACGGCATCAAGGTG
AACTTCAAGATCCGCCACAACATCGAGGACGGCAGCGTGCAGCTCGCCGACCACTACCAGCAGAACACCC
CCATCGGCGACGGCCCCGTGCTGCTGCCCGACAACCACTACCTGAGCACCCAGTCCGCCCTGAGCAAAGA
CCCCAACGAGAAGCGCGATCACATGGTCCTGCTGGAGTTCGTGACCGCCGCCGGGATCACTCTCGGCATG
GACGAGCTGTACAAGTAAACCGGTGGCGCGTTAAGTCGACAATCAACCTCTGGATTACAAAATTTGTGAA
AGATTGACTGGTATTCTTAACTATGTTGCTCCTTTTACGCTATGTGGATACGCTGCTTTAATGCCTTTGT
ATCATGCTATTGCTTCCCGTATGGCTTTCATTTTCTCCTCCTTGTATAAATCCTGGTTGCTGTCTCTTTA
TGAGGAGTTGTGGCCCGTTGTCAGGCAACGTGGCGTGGTGTGCACTGTGTTTGCTGACGCAACCCCCACT
GGTTGGGGCATTGCCACCACCTGTCAGCTCCTTTCCGGGACTTTCGCTTTCCCCCTCCCTATTGCCACGG
CGGAACTCATCGCCGCCTGCCTTGCCCGCTGCTGGACAGGGGCTCGGCTGTTGGGCACTGACAATTCCGT
GGTGTTGTCGGGGAAATCATCGTCCTTTCCTTGGCTGCTCGCCTGTGTTGCCACCTGGATTCTGCGCGGG
ACGTCCTTCTGCTACGTCCCTTCGGCCCTCAATCCAGCGGACCTTCCTTCCCGCGGCCTGCTGCCGGCTC
TGCGGCCTCTTCCGCGTCTTCGCCTTCGCCCTCAGACGAGTCGGATCTCCCTTTGGGCCGCCTCCCCGCG
TCGACTTTAAGACCAATGACTTACAAGGCAGCTGTAGATCTTAGCCACTTTTTAAAAGAAAAGGGGGGAC
TGGAAGGGCTAATTCACTCCCAACGAAGACAAGATCTGCTTTTTGCTTGTACTGGGTCTCTCTGGTTAGA
CCAGATCTGAGCCTGGGAGCTCTCTGGCTAACTAGGGAACCCACTGCTTAAGCCTCAATAAAGCTTGCCT
TGAGTGCTTCAAGTAGTGTGTGCCCGTCTGTTGTGTGACTCTGGTAACTAGAGATCCCTCAGACCCTTTT
AGTCAGTGTGGAAAATCTCTAGCAGTACGTATAGTAGTTCATGTCATCTTATTATTCAGTATTTATAACT
TGCAAAGAAATGAATATCAGAGAGTGAGAGGAACTTGTTTATTGCAGCTTATAATGGTTACAAATAAAGC
AATAGCATCACAAATTTCACAAATAAAGCATTTTTTTCACTGCATTCTAGTTGTGGTTTGTCCAAACTCA
TCAATGTATCTTATCATGTCTGGCTCTAGCTATCCCGCCCCTAACTCCGCCCATCCCGCCCCTAACTCCG
CCCAGTTCCGCCCATTCTCCGCCCCATGGCTGACTAATTTTTTTTATTTATGCAGAGGCCGAGGCCGCCT
CGGCCTCTGAGCTATTCCAGAAGTAGTGAGGAGGCTTTTTTGGAGGCCTAGGGACGTACCCAATTCGCCC
TATAGTGAGTCGTATTACGCGCGCTCACTGGCCGTCGTTTTACAACGTCGTGACTGGGAAAACCCTGGCG
TTACCCAACTTAATCGCCTTGCAGCACATCCCCCTTTCGCCAGCTGGCGTAATAGCGAAGAGGCCCGCAC
CGATCGCCCTTCCCAACAGTTGCGCAGCCTGAATGGCGAATGGG
[124 nt withheld, positions 6065-6188]
C
[91 nt withheld, positions 6190-6280]
A
[49 nt withheld, positions 6282-6330]
CCTTTGACGTTGGAGTCCACGTTCTTT
[37 nt withheld, positions 6358-6394]
ACCCTATCTCGGTCTATTCTTTTGATTTATAAGGGATTTTGCCGATTTCGGCCTATTGGTTAAAAAATGA
GCTGATTTAACAAAAATTTAACGCGAATTTTAACAAAATATTAACGCTTACAATTTAGGTGGCACTTTTC
GGGGAAATGTGCGCGGAACCCCTATTTGTTTATTTTTCTAAATACATTCAAATATGTATCCGCTCATGAG
ACAATAACCCTGATAAATGCTTCAATAATATTGAAAAAGGAAGAGTATGAGTATTCAACATTTCCGTGTC
GCCCTTATTCCCTTTTTTGCGGCATTTTGCCTTCCTGTTTTTGCTCACCCAGAAACGCTGGTGAAAGTAA
AAGATGCTGAAGATCAGTTGGGTGCACGAGTGGGTTACATCGAACTGGATCTCAACAGCGGTAAGATCCT
TGAGAGTTTTCGCCCCGAAGAACGTTTTCCAATGATGAGCACTTTTAAAGTTCTGCTATGTGGCGCGGTA
TTATCCCGTATTGACGCCGGGCAAGAGCAACTCGGTCGCCGCATACACTATTCTCAGAATGACTTGGTTG
AGTACTCACCAGTCACAGAAAAGCATCTTACGGATGGCATGACAGTAAGAGAATTATGCAGTGCTGCCAT
AACCATGAGTGATAACACTGCGGCCAACTTACTTCTGACAACGATCGGAGGACCGAAGGAGCTAACCGCT
TTTTTGCACAACATGGGGGATCATGTAACTCGCCTTGATCGTTGGGAACCGGAGCTGAATGAAGCCATAC
CAAACGACGAGCGTGACACCACGATGCCTGTAGCAATGGCAACAACGTTGCGCAAACTATTAACTGGCGA
ACTACTTACTCTAGCTTCCCGGCAACAATTAATAGACTGGATGGAGGCGGATAAAGTTGCAGGACCACTT
CTGCGCTCGGCCCTTCCGGCTGGCTGGTTTATTGCTGATAAATCTGGAGCCGGTGAGCGTGGGTCTCGCG
GTATCATTGCAGCACTGGGGCCAGATGGTAAGCCCTCCCGTATCGTAGTTATCTACACGACGGGGAGTCA
GGCAACTATGGATGAACGAAATAGACAGATCGCTGAGATAGGTGCCTCACTGATTAAGCATTGGTAACTG
TCAGACCAAGTTTACTCATATATACTTTAGATTGATTTAAAACTTCATTTTTAATTTAAAAGGATCTAGG
TGAAGATCCTTTTTGATAATCTCATGACCAAAATCCCTTAACGTGAGTTTTCGTTCCACTGAGCGTCAGA
CCCCGTAGAAAAGATCAAAGGATCTTCTTGAGATCCTTTTTTTCTGCGCGTAATCTGCTGCTTGCAAACA
AAAAAACCACCGCTACCAGCGGTGGTTTGTTTGCCGGATCAAGAGCTACCAACTCTTTTTCCGAAGGTAA
CTGGCTTCAGCAGAGCGCAGATACCAAATACTGTTCTTCTAGTGTAGCCGTAGTTAGGCCACCACTTCAA
GAACTCTGTAGCACCGCCTACATACCTCGCTCTGCTAATCCTGTTACCAGTGGCTGCTGCCAGTGGCGAT
AAGTCGTGTCTTACCGGGTTGGACTCAAGACGATAGTTACCGGATAAGGCGCAGCGGTCGGGCTGAACGG
GGGGTTCGTGCACACAGCCCAGCTTGGAGCGAACGACCTACACCGAACTGAGATACCTACAGCGTGAGCT
ATGAGAAAGCGCCACGCTTCCCGAAGGGAGAAAGGCGGACAGGTATCCGGTAAGCGGCAGGGTCGGAACA
GGAGAGCGCACGAGGGAGCTTCCAGGGGGAAACGCCTGGTATCTTTATAGTCCTGTCGGGTTTCGCCACC
TCTGACTTGAGCGTCGATTTTTGTGATGCTCGTCAGGGGGGCGGAGCCTATGGAAAAACGCCAGCAACGC
GGCCTTTTTACGGTTCCTGGCCTTTTGCTGGCCTTTTGCTCACATGTTCTTTCCTGCGTTATCCCCTGAT
TCTGTGGATAACCGTATTACCGCCTTTGAGTGAGCTGATACCGCTCGCCGCAGCCGAACGACCGAGCGCA
GCGAGTCAGTGAGCGAGGAAGCGGAAGAGCGCCCAATACGCAAACCGCCTCTCCCCGCGCGTTGGCCGAT
TCATTAATGCAGCTGGCACGACAGGTTTCCCGACTGGAAAGCGGGCAGTGAGCGCAACGCAATTAATGTG
AGTTAGCTCACTCATTAGGCACCCCAGGCTTTACACTTTATGCTTCCGGCTCGTATGTTGTGTGGAATTG
TGAGCGGATAACAATTTCACACAGGAAACAGCTATGACCATGATTACGCCAAGCGCGCAATTAACCCTCA
CTAAAGGGAACAAAAGCTGGAGCTGCAAGCTTAATGTAGTCTTATGCAATACTCTTGTAGTCTTGCAACA
TGGTAACGATGAGTTAGCAACATGCCTTACAAGGAGAGAAAAAGCACCGTGCATGCCGATTGGTGGAAGT
AAGGTGGTACGATCGTGCCTTATTAGGAAGGCAACAGACGGGTCTGACATGGATTGGACGAACCACTGAA
TTGCCGCATTGCAGAGATATTGTATTTAAGTGCCTAGCTCGATACATAAACGGGTCTCTCTGGTTAGACC
AGATCTGAGCCTGGGAGCTCTCTGGCTAACTAGGGAACCCACTGCTTAAGCCTCAATAAAGCTTGCCTTG
AGTGCTTCAAGTAGTGTGTGCCCGTCTGTTGTGTGACTCTGGTAACTAGAGATCCCTCAGACCCTTTTAG
TCAGTGTGGAAAATCTCTAGCAGTGGCGCCCGAACAGGGACTTGAAAGCGAAAGGGAAACCAGAGGAGCT
CTCTCGACGCAGGACTCGGCTTGCTGAAGCGCGCACGGCAAGAGGCGAGGGGCGGCGACTGGTGAGTACG
CCAAAAATTTTGACTAGCGGAGGCTAGAAGGAGAGAGATGGGTGCGAGAGCGTCAGTATTAAGCGGGGGA
GAATTAGATCGCGATGGGAAAAAATTCGGTTAAGGCCAGGGGGAAAGAAAAAATATAAATTAAAACATAT
AGTATGGGCAAGCAGGGAGCTAGAACGATTCGCAGTTAATCCTGGCCTGTTAGAAACATCAGAAGGCTGT
AGACAAATACTGGGACAGCTACAACCATCCCTTCAGACAGGATCAGAAGAACTTAGATCATTATATAATA
CAGTAGCAACCCTCTATTGTGTGCATCAAAGGATAGAGATAAAAGACACCAAGGAAGCTTTAGACAAGAT
AGAGGAAGAGCAAAACAAAAGTAAGACCACCGCACAGCAAGCGGCCGCTGATCTTCAGACCTGGAGGAGG
AGATATGAGGGACAATTGGAGAAGTGAATTATATAAATATAAAGTAGTAAAAATTGAACCATTAGGAGTA
GCACCCACCAAGGCAAAGAGAAGAGTGGTGCAGAGAGAAAAAAGAGCAGTGGGAATAGGAGCTTTGTTCC
TTGGGTTCTTGGGAGCAGCAGGAAGCACTATGGGCGCAGCGTCAATGACGCTGACGGTACAGGCCAGACA
ATTATTGTCTGGTATAGTGCAGCAGCAGAACAATTTGCTGAGGGCTATTGAGGCGCAACAGCATCTGTTG
CAACTCACAGTCTGGGGCATCAAGCAGCTCCAGGCAAGAATCCTGGCTGTGGAAAGATACCTAAAGGATC
AACAGCTCCTGGGGATTTGGGGTTGCTCTGGAAAACTCATTTGCACCACTGCTGTGCCTTGGAATGCTAG
TTGGAGTAATAAATCTCTGGAACAGATTTGGAATCACACGACCTGGATGGAGTGGGACAGAGAAATTAAC
AATTACACAAGCTTAATACACTCCTTAATTGAAGAATCGCAAAACCAGCAAGAAAAGAATGAACAAGAAT
TATTGGAATTAGATAAATGGGCAAGTTTGTGGAATTGGTTTAACATAACAAATTGGCTGTGGTATATAAA
ATTATTCATAATGATAGTAGGAGGCTTGGTAGGTTTAAGAATAGTTTTTGCTGTACTTTCTATAGTGAAT
AGAGTTAGGCAGGGATATTCACCATTATCGTTTCAGACCCACCTCCCAACCCCGAGGGGACCCTTGCGCC
TTTTCCAAGGCAGCCCTGGGTTTGCGCAGGGACGCGGCTGCTCTGGGCGTGGTTCCGGGAAACGCAGCGG
CGCCGACCCTGGGTCTCGCACATTCTTCACGTCCGTTCGCAGCGTCACCCGGATCTTCGCCGCTACCCTT
GTGGGCCCCCCGGCGACGCTTCCTGCTCCGCCCCTAAGTCGGGAAGGTTCCTTGCGGTTCGCGGCGTGCC
GGACGTGACAAACGGAAGCCGCACGTCTCACTAGTACCCTCGCAGACGGACAGCGCCAGGGAGCAATGGC
AGCGCGCCGACCGCGATGGGCTGTGGCCAATAGCGGCTGCTCAGCAGGGCGCGCCGAGAGCAGCGGCCGG
GAAGGGGCGGTGCGGGAGGCGGGGTGTGGGGCGGTAGTGTGGGCCCTGTTCCTGCCCGCGCGGTGTTCCG
CATTCTGCAAGCCTCCGGAGCGCACGTCGGCAGTCGGCTCCCTCGTTGACCGAATCACCGACCTCTCTCC
CCAGGGGGTACCACCATGGCCAAGCCTTTGTCTCAAGAAGAATCCACCCTCATTGAAAGAGCAACGGCTA
CAATCAACAGCATCCCCATCTCTGAAGACTACAGCGTCGCCAGCGCAGCTCTCTCTAGCGACGGCCGCAT
CTTCACTGGTGTCAATGTATATCATTTTACTGGGGGACCTTGTGCAGAACTCGTGGTGCTGGGCACTGCT
GCTGCTGCGGCAGCTGGCAACCTGACTTGTATCGTCGCGATCGGAAATGAGAACAGGGGCATCTTGAGCC
CCTGCGGACGGTGCCGACAGGTGCTTCTCGATCTGCATCCTGGGATCAAAGCCATAGTGAAGGACAGTGA
TGGACAGCCGACGGCAGTTGGGATTCGTGAATTGCTGCCCTCTGGTTATGTGTGGGAGGGCCTGCAGCTG
CAGTAGTAAGAATTCTAGATCTTGAGACAAATGGCAGTATTCATCCACAATTTTAAAAGAAAAGGGGGGA
TTGGGGGGTACAGTGCAGGGGAAAGAATAGTAGACATAATAGCAACAGACATACAAACTAAAGAATTACA
AAAACAAATTACAAAAATTCAAAATTTTCGGGTTTATTACAGGGACAGCAGAGATCCACTTTGGCGCCGG
CTCGAGGGGG
